Addgene plasmid #47795: RAP2-bio
Purpose: Expresses enzymatically monobiotinylated full-length RAP2 with no N-linked glycans upon cotransfection with BirA in mammalian cells. Contains a C-terminal rat Cd4 d3+4 tag.
Depositing lab: Gavin Wright. Depositing organization: Wellcome Sanger Institute. Publication: A library of functional recombinant cell surface and secreted Plasmodium falciparum merozoite proteins. Crosnier C, Wanaguru M, McDade B, Osier FH, Marsh K, Rayner JC, Wright GJ. Mol Cell Proteomics. 2013 Sep 16. 10.1074/mcp.O113.028357 PubMed 24043421.
Backbone
  Vector backbone: pTT3
  Backbone manufacturer: Yves Durocher, NRC
  Backbone size w/o insert (bp): 6633
  Total vector size (bp): 7764
  Vector type: Mammalian Expression
Growth in bacteria
  Bacterial resistance: Ampicillin, 100 μg/mL
  Growth temperature: 37°C
  Growth strain: DH5alpha
  Copy number: High Copy
Gene/Insert
  Gene/Insert name: Codon-optimised RAP2
  Species: Synthetic; Plasmodium falciparum
  Insert size (bp): 1131
  Mutation: Exogenous signal peptide of mouse origin, changed Threonine252 and Serine283 to Alanine residues
  Promoter: CMV
  Tag / fusion protein: rat Cd4 d3+4 (C terminal on backbone); enzymatic biotinylation sequence (C terminal on backbone)
  Cloning method: Restriction Enzyme; 5′ cloning site NotI (not destroyed); 3′ cloning site AscI (not destroyed)
  Sequencing primers: 5′ CMV-fwd
Resource information
  A portion of this plasmid was derived from a plasmid made by: pTT3 was obtained under an MTA from Yves Durocher, National Research Council of Canada- Biotechnology Research Institute
Terms and licenses: Academic/Nonprofit Terms; Industry Terms: Not Available to Industry
How to cite: RAP2-bio was a gift from Gavin Wright (Addgene plasmid # 47795 ; http://n2t.net/addgene:47795 ; RRID:Addgene_47795)
