[The description below was written by a language model from this plasmid's Addgene catalogue record and pLannotate feature annotations shown in this document.]
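Description:
RAP2-bio is a mammalian expression plasmid built on the pTT3 backbone, designed for transient production of a secreted, taggable form of the Plasmodium falciparum merozoite protein RAP2. It is maintained in E. coli through a high-copy ColE1/pUC-type origin and an ampicillin resistance gene. It also carries an Epstein-Barr virus oriP fragment, which supports episomal maintenance in cells that supply EBNA1. The remaining annotated lac, tet and bla fragments appear to be backbone remnants with no role in the payload.

Expression is driven by the CMV enhancer and promoter. These are followed by adenovirus-derived leader and splice sequences and a chimeric intron fragment; the short reverse-strand "PTP" hit probably reflects this adenoviral leader region rather than a real coding element. Transcripts terminate at a rabbit β-globin polyadenylation signal. The open reading frame begins with an exogenous mouse immunoglobulin heavy chain signal peptide that directs secretion. This is joined to a synthetic, codon-optimised full-length RAP2 insert of about 1.1 kb, cloned between preserved NotI and AscI sites. The feature table does not annotate the insert itself. Threonine 252 and serine 283 are changed to alanine, consistent with the stated aim of producing protein with no N-linked glycans in mammalian cells.

Downstream, the backbone supplies rat Cd4 domains 3 and 4 as a C-terminal tag, followed by an enzymatic biotinylation sequence that is listed in the catalogue but not annotated. Cotransfection with BirA yields protein monobiotinylated at this single site. The construct belongs to a library of recombinant merozoite surface and secreted proteins.
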