Features (pLannotate 1.2.2; 18 found; start..end, strand, type, name):
    154..533     +  enhancer       CMV enhancer: human cytomegalovirus immediate early enhancer
    535..734     +  promoter       CMV promoter: human cytomegalovirus (CMV) immediate early promoter
    802..840     +  misc_feature   Ad SA (fragment): adenovirus major late transcript splice acceptor (Friedrich and Soriano, 1991)
    873..1082    -  CDS            PTP (fragment): TERM_ADE02 - Experimental evidence at protein level: Swiss-Prot protein existence level 1. Protein covalently bound to the viral DNA that acts as a primer for viral genomic replication by DNA strand displacement. Assembles on the viral origin of replication in an initiation complex with viral polymerase, DBP, host NFIA and host POU2F1/OCT1. During initiation, the polymerase covalently couples the first dCTP with Ser- 580 of pTP. The terminal protein stimulates the template activity over 20 fold compared to protein-free templates. Neo-synthesized viral genomes are linked to two preterminal prot
   1113..1202    +  intron         chimeric intron (fragment): chimera between introns from adenovirus and immunoglobulin heavy chain genes
   1221..1267    +  CDS            IgH signal sequence (fragment): signal sequence from the mouse immunoglobulin heavy chain variable region
   2466..3038    +  CDS            Cd4 (fragment): CD4_RAT - Experimental evidence at protein level: Swiss-Prot protein existence level 1. Integral membrane glycoprotein that plays an essential role in the immune response and serves multiple functions in responses against both external and internal offenses. In T-cells, functions primarily as a coreceptor for MHC class II molecule:peptide complex. The antigens presented by class II peptides are derived from extracellular proteins while class I peptides are derived from cytosolic proteins. Interacts simultaneously with the T-cell receptor (TCR) and the MHC class II presented by antigen presenti
   3144..3199    +  polyA_signal   β-globin poly(A) signal: rabbit β-globin polyadenylation signal (Gil and Proudfoot, 1987)
   3713..5394    -  rep_origin     oriP (fragment): Epstein-Barr virus oriP replication origin (Yates et al., 2000)
   5521..5625    +  promoter       AmpR promoter: bla
   5626..6486    +  CDS            AmpR: β-lactamase; bla; confers resistance to ampicillin, carbenicillin, and related antibiotics
   6657..7245    +  rep_origin     ori: high-copy-number ColE1/pMB1/pBR322/pUC origin of replication
   7428..7520    +  CDS            lacI (fragment): lac repressor; lacI; The lac repressor binds to the lac operator to inhibit transcription in E. coli. This inhibition can be relieved by adding lactose or isopropyl-β-D-thiogalactopyranoside (IPTG).
   7533..7554    +  protein_bind   CAP binding site: CAP binding activates transcription in the presence of cAMP. E. coli catabolite activator protein
   7569..7599    +  promoter       lac promoter: promoter for the E. coli lac operon
   7607..7623    +  protein_bind   lac operator: The lac repressor binds to the lac operator to inhibit transcription in E. coli. This inhibition can be relieved by adding lactose or isopropyl-β-D-thiogalactopyranoside (IPTG). lac repressor encoded by lacI
   7693..7709    +  promoter       tet promoter (fragment): E. coli promoter for tetracycline efflux protein gene
   7719..7744    -  CDS            bla(M) (fragment): β-lactamase lacking the signal sequence; bla(M); allows cytosolic expression of β-lactamase
>Addgene plasmid #47795 | RAP2-bio | depositor full sequence | sequence record 68801 | RAP2-bio sequence 7764 bps
AGATCTATACATTGAATCAATATTGGCAATTAGCCATATTAGTCATTGGTTATATAGCATAAATCAATAT
TGGCTATTGGCCATTGCATACGTTGTATCTATATCATAATATGTACATTTATATTGGCTCATGTCCAATA
TGACCGCCATGTTGACATTGATTATTGACTAGTTATTAATAGTAATCAATTACGGGGTCATTAGTTCATA
GCCCATATATGGAGTTCCGCGTTACATAACTTACGGTAAATGGCCCGCCTGGCTGACCGCCCAACGACCC
CCGCCCATTGACGTCAATAATGACGTATGTTCCCATAGTAACGCCAATAGGGACTTTCCATTGACGTCAA
TGGGTGGAGTATTTACGGTAAACTGCCCACTTGGCAGTACATCAAGTGTATCATATGCCAAGTCCGCCCC
CTATTGACGTCAATGACGGTAAATGGCCCGCCTGGCATTATGCCCAGTACATGACCTTACGGGACTTTCC
TACTTGGCAGTACATCTACGTATTAGTCATCGCTATTACCATGGTGATGCGGTTTTGGCAGTACACCAAT
GGGCGTGGATAGCGGTTTGACTCACGGGGATTTCCAAGTCTCCACCCCATTGACGTCAATGGGAGTTTGT
TTTGGCACCAAAATCAACGGGACTTTCCAAAATGTCGTAATAACCCCGCCCCGTTGACGCAAATGGGCGG
TAGGCGTGTACGGTGGGAGGTCTATATAAGCAGAGCTCGTTTAGTGAACCGTCAGATCCTCACTCTCTTC
CGCATCGCTGTCTGCGAGGGCCAGCTGTTGGGCTCGCGGTTGAGGACAAACTCTTCGCGGTCTTTCCAGT
ACTCTTGGATCGGAAACCCGTCGGCCTCCGAACGGTACTCCGCCACCGAGGGACCTGAGCGAGTCCGCAT
CGACCGGATCGGAAAACCTCTCGAGAAAGGCGTCTAACCAGTCACAGTCGCAAGGTAGGCTGAGCACCGT
GGCGGGCGGCAGCGGGTGGCGGTCGGGGTTGTTTCTGGCGGAGGTGCTGCTGATGATGTAATTAAAGTAG
GCGGTCTTGAGACGGCGGATGGTCGAGGTGAGGTGTGGCAGGCTTGAGATCCAGCTGTTGGGGTGAGTAC
TCCCTCTCAAAAGCGGGCATTACTTCTGCGCTAAGATTGTCAGTTTCCAAAAACGAGGAGGATTTGATAT
TCACCTGGCCCGATCTGGCCATACACTTGAGTGACAATGACATCCACTTTGCCTTTCTCTCCACAGGTGT
CCACTCCCAGGTCCAAGTTTGCCACCATGGAGTTTCAGACCCAGGTACTCATGTCCCTGCTGCTCTGCAT
GTCTGGTGCGGCCGCCGACAAGTGCGAGACAGAGTTCAGCAAGCTGTACCCCGAGAGCAACAGCCTGACC
GGCCTGATCTACGCCCACACCGCCAACGTGCACAAGCTGTCTATGTGGGTGTACTTCATCTACAACCACT
TCAGCAGCGCCGACGAGCTGATCAAGTACCTGGAAAAGACCAACATCAACACCCTGGAAAACAGCGACCA
CACCTGTTTCGCCAGAGCCGTGACCCTGTACCTGTTCTACTACTACCTGAAGGACATCAAGAGCATGCTG
TCCACCGACGACTACCAGAGCTTCTTCAAGAACAAGTTCAAGGATATCAACCCCCTGTTCATCAACGACT
TCATCCTGATCCTGAACGACAAGAAATTCATGGAAAACCTGGACCTGTACATCATGAAAGAGAGCGAGCG
GGAGCACCTGGTCATCAAGAAGAACCCCTTTCTGCGGGTGCTGAACAAGGCCAGCACCACCACCCACGCC
ACCTACAAGAGCAACCCCTACTTCATCGTGGGCAGCCGGGTGCACACCCCCTACAAGGACTACCTGGGCG
ACTTCAACAAGTACACCGAGATCAGCGTGCTGAACTACGTGCGGGACTACAACTTCCTGATCTATGCCGG
CTCTCGCGAGAACTACTACAACAGCGACATTGCCGGCCCTGCCAGATCCGTGAACAACGTGATCAGCAAG
AACAAGGCTCTGGGCCTGCGGAAGAGAAGCAGCAGCCTGGCCCTCGTGGGCACCAACAACAACGACCCCA
TCTTCGCCTACTGCGAGAAGGACAACAAGGCCGAGTACTACGGCACCCCCGATGACCTGATCACCAGCTT
TTTCAGCATCATCAAGACCAAGATGCTGAACAGCCACAAGACCTTTCTGAGACAGTTCGACTACGCCCTG
TTTCACAAGACCTACAGCATCCCCAACCTGAAGGGCTTCCGGTTCCTGAAGCACCTGTTCCAGAAGAAGA
ACCTGGTCAACTTCGTGGGCATGTACGAGAACCACGTGTCCACAGAGATCAACTTTCTGGCCGAGGACTT
CGTGGAGCTGTTCGACGTGACCATGGACTGCTACAGCCGGCAGTACAGCAACAGAGCCGCCGAGAACTTC
AAGGCCATCCGGGAACTGAACGTCCTGGGCGCGCCGTCGACCTCCATCACGGCCTATAAGAGTGAGGGGG
AGTCAGCGGAGTTCTCCTTCCCACTCAACCTTGGAGAGGAAAGCCTGCAGGGAGAGTTGAGATGGAAGGC
AGAGAAGGCTCCTTCTTCCCAGTCCTGGATCACCTTCTCCCTAAAGAACCAAAAGGTGTCTGTGCAGAAG
TCTACTAGCAACCCCAAGTTCCAGCTGTCCGAAACGCTCCCACTCACCCTTCAGATACCCCAGGTCTCCC
TTCAGTTTGCTGGTTCTGGCAACCTGACCCTGACTCTGGACAGAGGGATACTGTATCAGGAAGTGAACCT
GGTGGTGATGAAAGTGACTCAGCCCGACAGCAACACTTTGACCTGTGAGGTGATGGGACCCACCTCACCC
AAGATGAGACTGATCTTGAAGCAGGAGAATCAGGAGGCCAGGGTCTCCAGGCAGGAGAAAGTGATTCAAG
TGCAGGCCCCTGAAGCAGGGGTGTGGCAATGTCTACTGAGTGAAGGTGAAGAGGTCAAGATGGACTCCAA
GATCCAGGTTTTATCCAAAGGGTTGAATTCCGGATCACTGCATCATATTCTGGATGCACAGAAAATGGTG
TGGAATCATCGTTAAGTCTAGACACGTGATTAATTAAGGATCCCCCGACCTCGACCTCTGGCTAATAAAG
GAAATTTATTTTCATTGCAATAGTGTGTTGGAATTTTTTGTGTCTCTCACTCGGAAGGACATATGGGAGG
GCAAATCATTTGGTCGAGATCCCTCGGAGATCTCTAGCTAGAGGATCGATCCCCGCCCCGGACGAACTAA
ACCTGACTACGACATCTCTGCCCCTTCTTCGCGGGGCAGTGCATGTAATCCCTTCAGTTGGTTGGTACAA
CTTGCCAACTGGGCCCTGTTCCACATGTGACACGGGGGGGGACCAAACACAAAGGGGTTCTCTGACTGTA
GTTGACATCCTTATAAATGGATGTGCACATTTGCCAACACTGAGTGGCTTTCATCCTGGAGCAGACTTTG
CAGTCTGTGGACTGCAACACAACATTGCCTTTATGTGTAACTCTTGGCTGAAGCTCTTACACCAATGCTG
GGGGACATGTACCTCCCAGGGGCCCAGGAAGACTACGGGAGGCTACACCAACGTCAATCAGAGGGGCCTG
TGTAGCTACCGATAAGCGGACCCTCAAGAGGGCATTAGCAATAGTGTTTATAAGGCCCCCTTGTTAACCC
TAAACGGGTAGCATATGCTTCCCGGGTAGTAGTATATACTATCCAGACTAACCCTAATTCAATAGCATAT
GTTACCCAACGGGAAGCATATGCTATCGAATTAGGGTTAGTAAAAGGGTCCTAAGGAACAGCGATATCTC
CCACCCCATGAGCTGTCACGGTTTTATTTACATGGGGTCAGGATTCCACGAGGGTAGTGAACCATTTTAG
TCACAAGGGCAGTGGCTGAAGATCAAGGAGCGGGCAGTGAACTCTCCTGAATCTTCGCCTGCTTCTTCAT
TCTCCTTCGTTTAGCTAATAGAATAACTGCTGAGTTGTGAACAGTAAGGTGTATGTGAGGTGCTCGAAAA
CAAGGTTTCAGGTGACGCCCCCAGAATAAAATTTGGACGGGGGGTTCAGTGGTGGCATTGTGCTATGACA
CCAATATAACCCTCACAAACCCCTTGGGCAATAAATACTAGTGTAGGAATGAAACATTCTGAATATCTTT
AACAATAGAAATCCATGGGGTGGGGACAAGCCGTAAAGACTGGATGTCCATCTCACACGAATTTATGGCT
ATGGGCAACACATAATCCTAGTGCAATATGATACTGGGGTTATTAAGATGTGTCCCAGGCAGGGACCAAG
ACAGGTGAACCATGTTGTTACACTCTATTTGTAACAAGGGGAAAGAGAGTGGACGCCGACAGCAGCGGAC
TCCACTGGTTGTCTCTAACACCCCCGAAAATTAAACGGGGCTCCACGCCAATGGGGCCCATAAACAAAGA
CAAGTGGCCACTCTTTTTTTTGAAATTGTGGAGTGGGGGCACGCGTCAGCCCCCACACGCCGCCCTGCGG
TTTTGGACTGTAAAATAAGGGTGTAATAACTTGGCTGATTGTAACCCCGCTAACCACTGCGGTCAAACCA
CTTGCCCACAAAACCACTAATGGCACCCCGGGGAATACCTGCATAAGTAGGTGGGCGGGCCAAGATAGGG
GCGCGATTGCTGCGATCTGGAGGACAAATTACACACACTTGCGCCTGAGCGCCAAGCACAGGGTTGTTGG
TCCTCATATTCACGAGGTCGCTGAGAGCACGGTGGGCTAATGTTGCCATGGGTAGCATATACTACCCAAA
TATCTGGATAGCATATGCTATCCTAATCTATATCTGGGTAGCATAGGCTATCCTAATCTATATCTGGGTA
GCATATGCTATCCTAATCTATATCTGGGTAGTATATGCTATCCTAATTTATATCTGGGTAGCATAGGCTA
TCCTAATCTATATCTGGGTAGCATATGCTATCCTAATCTATATCTGGGTAGTATATGCTATCCTAATCTG
TATCCGGGTAGCATATGCTATCCTAATAGAGATTAGGGTAGTATATGCTATCCTAATTTATATCTGGGTA
GCATATACTACCCAAATATCTGGATAGCATATGCTATCCTAATCTATATCTGGGTAGCATATGCTATCCT
AATCTATATCTGGGTAGCATAGGCTATCCTAATCTATATCTGGGTAGCATATGCTATCCTAATCTATATC
TGGGTAGTATATGCTATCCTAATTTATATCTGGGTAGCATAGGCTATCCTAATCTATATCTGGGTAGCAT
ATGCTATCCTAATCTATATCTGGGTAGTATATGCTATCCTAATCTGTATCCGGGTAGCATATGCTATCCT
CATGATAAGCTGTCAAACATGAGAATTTTCTTGAAGACGAAAGGGCCTCGTGATACGCCTATTTTTATAG
GTTAATGTCATGATAATAATGGTTTCTTAGACGTCAGGTGGCACTTTTCGGGGAAATGTGCGCGGAACCC
CTATTTGTTTATTTTTCTAAATACATTCAAATATGTATCCGCTCATGAGACAATAACCCTGATAAATGCT
TCAATAATATTGAAAAAGGAAGAGTATGAGTATTCAACATTTCCGTGTCGCCCTTATTCCCTTTTTTGCG
GCATTTTGCCTTCCTGTTTTTGCTCACCCAGAAACGCTGGTGAAAGTAAAAGATGCTGAAGATCAGTTGG
GTGCACGAGTGGGTTACATCGAACTGGATCTCAACAGCGGTAAGATCCTTGAGAGTTTTCGCCCCGAAGA
ACGTTTTCCAATGATGAGCACTTTTAAAGTTCTGCTATGTGGCGCGGTATTATCCCGTGTTGACGCCGGG
CAAGAGCAACTCGGTCGCCGCATACACTATTCTCAGAATGACTTGGTTGAGTACTCACCAGTCACAGAAA
AGCATCTTACGGATGGCATGACAGTAAGAGAATTATGCAGTGCTGCCATAACCATGAGTGATAACACTGC
GGCCAACTTACTTCTGACAACGATCGGAGGACCGAAGGAGCTAACCGCTTTTTTGCACAACATGGGGGAT
CATGTAACTCGCCTTGATCGTTGGGAACCGGAGCTGAATGAAGCCATACCAAACGACGAGCGTGACACCA
CGATGCCTGCAGCAATGGCAACAACGTTGCGCAAACTATTAACTGGCGAACTACTTACTCTAGCTTCCCG
GCAACAATTAATAGACTGGATGGAGGCGGATAAAGTTGCAGGACCACTTCTGCGCTCGGCCCTTCCGGCT
GGCTGGTTTATTGCTGATAAATCTGGAGCCGGTGAGCGTGGGTCTCGCGGTATCATTGCAGCACTGGGGC
CAGATGGTAAGCCCTCCCGTATCGTAGTTATCTACACGACGGGGAGTCAGGCAACTATGGATGAACGAAA
TAGACAGATCGCTGAGATAGGTGCCTCACTGATTAAGCATTGGTAACTGTCAGACCAAGTTTACTCATAT
ATACTTTAGATTGATTTAAAACTTCATTTTTAATTTAAAAGGATCTAGGTGAAGATCCTTTTTGATAATC
TCATGACCAAAATCCCTTAACGTGAGTTTTCGTTCCACTGAGCGTCAGACCCCGTAGAAAAGATCAAAGG
ATCTTCTTGAGATCCTTTTTTTCTGCGCGTAATCTGCTGCTTGCAAACAAAAAAACCACCGCTACCAGCG
GTGGTTTGTTTGCCGGATCAAGAGCTACCAACTCTTTTTCCGAAGGTAACTGGCTTCAGCAGAGCGCAGA
TACCAAATACTGTTCTTCTAGTGTAGCCGTAGTTAGGCCACCACTTCAAGAACTCTGTAGCACCGCCTAC
ATACCTCGCTCTGCTAATCCTGTTACCAGTGGCTGCTGCCAGTGGCGATAAGTCGTGTCTTACCGGGTTG
GACTCAAGACGATAGTTACCGGATAAGGCGCAGCGGTCGGGCTGAACGGGGGGTTCGTGCACACAGCCCA
GCTTGGAGCGAACGACCTACACCGAACTGAGATACCTACAGCGTGAGCTATGAGAAAGCGCCACGCTTCC
CGAAGGGAGAAAGGCGGACAGGTATCCGGTAAGCGGCAGGGTCGGAACAGGAGAGCGCACGAGGGAGCTT
CCAGGGGGAAACGCCTGGTATCTTTATAGTCCTGTCGGGTTTCGCCACCTCTGACTTGAGCGTCGATTTT
TGTGATGCTCGTCAGGGGGGCGGAGCCTATGGAAAAACGCCAGCAACGCGGCCTTTTTACGGTTCCTGGC
CTTTTGCTGGCCTTTTGCTCACATGTTCTTTCCTGCGTTATCCCCTGATTCTGTGGATAACCGTATTACC
GCCTTTGAGTGAGCTGATACCGCTCGCCGCAGCCGAACGACCGAGCGCAGCGAGTCAGTGAGCGAGGAAG
CGGAAGAGCGCCCAATACGCAAACCGCCTCTCCCCGCGCGTTGGCCGATTCATTAATGCAGCTGGCACGA
CAGGTTTCCCGACTGGAAAGCGGGCAGTGAGCGCAACGCAATTAATGTGAGTTAGCTCACTCATTAGGCA
CCCCAGGCTTTACACTTTATGCTTCCGGCTCGTATGTTGTGTGGAATTGTGAGCGGATAACAATTTCACA
CAGGAAACAGCTATGACCATGATTACGCCAAGCTCTAGCTAGAGGTCGACCAATTCTCATGTTTGACAGC
TTATCATCGCAGATCCGGGCAACGTTGTTGCCATTGCTGCAGGCGCAGAACTGGTAGGTATGGA
