>Addgene plasmid #47795 | RAP2-bio | addgene partial sequence | sequence record 71176 | CMV-F 5'-CGCAAATGGGCGGTAGGCGTG-3'
GAACCGTCAGATCCTCACTCTCTTCCGCATCGCTGTCTGCGAGGGCCAGCTGTTGGGCTCGCGGTTGAGG
ACAAACTCTTCGCGGTCTTTCCAGTACTCTTGGATCGGAAACCCGTCGGCCTCCGAACGGTACTCCGCCA
CCGAGGGACCTGAGCGAGTCCGCATCGACCGGATCGGAAAACCTCTCGAGAAAGGCGTCTAACCAGTCAC
AGTCGCAAGGTAGGCTGAGCACCGTGGCGGGCGGCAGCGGGTGGCGGTCGGGGTTGTTTCTGGCGGAGGT
GCTGCTGATGATGTAATTAAAGTAGGCGGTCTTGAGACGGCGGATGGTCGAGGTGAGGTGTGGCAGGCTT
GAGATCCAGCTGTTGGGGTGAGTACTCCCTCTCAAAAGCGGGCATTACTTCTGCGCTAAGATTGTCAGTT
TCCAAAAACGAGGAGGATTTGATATTCACCTGGCCCGATCTGGCCATACACTTGAGTGACAATGACATCC
ACTTTGCCTTTCTCTCCACAGGTGTCCACTCCCAGGTCCAAGTTTGCCACCATGGAGTTTCAGACCCAGG
TACTCATGTCCCTGCTGCTCTGCATGTCTGGTGCGGCCGCCGACAAGTGCGAGACAGAGTTCAGCAAGCT
GTACCCCGAGAGCAACAGCCTGACCGGCCTGATCTACGCCCACACCGCCAACGTGCACAAGCTGTCTATG
TGGGTGTACTTCATCTACAACCACTTCAGCAGCGCCGACGAGCTGATCAAGTACCTGGAAAAGACCAACA
TCAACACCCTGGAAAACAGCGACCACACCTGTTTCGCCAGAGCCGTGACCCTGTACCTGTTCTACTACTA
CCTGAAGGACATCAAGAGCATGCTGTCCACCGACGACTACCAGAGCTTCTTCAAGAACAAGTTCAAGGAT
ATCAACCCCCTGTTCATCAACGACTTCATCCTGATCCTGAACGACAA
