>Addgene plasmid #47795 | RAP2-bio | addgene partial sequence | sequence record 71536 | EBVori-F
GAACCCCTTTGTGTTTGGTCCCCCCCCGTGTCACATGTGGAACAGGGCCCAGTTGGCAAGTTGTACCAAC
CAACTGAAGGGATTACATGCACTGCCCCGCGAAGAAGGGGCAGAGATGTCGTAGTCAGGTTTAGTTCGTC
CGGGGCGGGGATCGATCCTCTAGCTAGAGATCTCCGAGGGATCTCGACCAAATGATTTGCCCTCCCATAT
GTCCTTCCGAGTGAGAGACACAAAAAATTCCAACACACTATTGCAATGAAAATAAATTTCCTTTATTAGC
CAGAGGTCGAGGTCGGGGGATCCTTAATTAATCACGTGTCTAGACTTAACGATGATTCCACACCATTTTC
TGTGCATCCAGAATATGATGCAGTGATCCGGAATTCAACCCTTTGGATAAAACCTGGATCTTGGAGTCCA
TCTTGACCTCTTCACCTTCACTCAGTAGACATTGCCACACCCCTGCTTCAGGGGCCTGCACTTGAATCAC
TTTCTCCTGCCTGGAGACCCTGGCCTCCTGATTCTCCTGCTTCAAGATCAGTCTCATCTTGGGTGAGGTG
GGTCCCATCACCTCACAGGTCAAAGTGTTGCTGTCGGGCTGAGTCACTTTCATCACCACCAGGTTCACTT
CCTGATACAGTATCCCTCTGTCCAGAGTCAGGGTCAGGTTGCCAGAACCAGCAAACTGAAGGGAGACCTG
GGGTATCTGAAGGGTGAGTGGGAGCGTTTCGGACAGCTGGAACTTGGGGTTGCTAGTAGACTTCTGCACA
GACACCTTTTGGTTCTTTAGGGAGAAGGTGATCCAGGACTGGGAAGAAGGAGCCTTCTCTGCCTTCCATC
TCAACTCTCCCTGCAGGCTTTCCTCTCCAAGGTTGAGTGGGAA
