>Addgene plasmid #47795 | RAP2-bio | addgene partial sequence | sequence record 72056 | rCd4-R 5'-TCCCTGCAGGCTTTCCTCTCCAAGGTTGAG-3'
CTCACTCTTATAGGCCGTGATGGAGGTCGACGGCGCGCCCAGGACGTTCAGTTCCCGGATGGCCTTGAAG
TTCTCGGCGGCTCTGTTGCTGTACTGCCGGCTGTAGCAGTCCATGGTCACGTCGAACAGCTCCACGAAGT
CCTCGGCCAGAAAGTTGATCTCTGTGGACACGTGGTTCTCGTACATGCCCACGAAGTTGACCAGGTTCTT
CTTCTGGAACAGGTGCTTCAGGAACCGGAAGCCCTTCAGGTTGGGGATGCTGTAGGTCTTGTGAAACAGG
GCGTAGTCGAACTGTCTCAGAAAGGTCTTGTGGCTGTTCAGCATCTTGGTCTTGATGATGCTGAAAAAGC
TGGTGATCAGGTCATCGGGGGTGCCGTAGTACTCGGCCTTGTTGTCCTTCTCGCAGTAGGCGAAGATGGG
GTCGTTGTTGTTGGTGCCCACGAGGGCCAGGCTGCTGCTTCTCTTCCGCAGGCCCAGAGCCTTGTTCTTG
CTGATCACGTTGTTCACGGATCTGGCAGGGCCGGCAATGTCGCTGTTGTAGTAGTTCTCGCGAGAGCCGG
CATAGATCAGGAAGTTGTAGTCCCGCACGTAGTTCAGCACGCTGATCTCGGTGTACTTGTTGAAGTCGCC
CAGGTAGTCCTTGTAGGGGGTGTGCACCCGGCTGCCCACGATGAAGTAGGGGTTGCTCTTGTAGGTGGCG
TGGGTGGTGGTGCTGGCCTTGTTCAGCACCCGCAGAAAGGGGTTCTTCTTGATGACCAGGTGCTCCCGCT
CGCTCTCTTTCATGATGTACAGGTCCAGGTTTTCCATGAATTTCTTGTCGTTCAGGATCAGGATGAAGTC
GTTGATGAACAGGGGGTTGATATCCTTGAACTTGTTCTTGAAGAAGCTCTGGTAGTCGTCGGTGGACAGC
ATGCTCTTGATGTCCTTCAGGTA
